Addgene plasmid #160885: pCDF-NtXNtT1R1AtR2NtB2
Purpose: Expression of N. tabacum Rubisco small subunit (rbcS-T1), Rubisco chaperone protiens rbcX, raf1, bsd2 and A. thaliana Rubisco chaperone proteins raf2 in E. coli.
Depositing lab: Maureen Hanson. Depositing organization: Cornell University. Publication: Small subunits can determine enzyme kinetics of tobacco Rubisco expressed in Escherichia coli. Lin MT, Stone WD, Chaudhari V, Hanson MR. Nat Plants. 2020 Oct;6(10):1289-1299. doi: 10.1038/s41477-020-00761-5. Epub 2020 Sep 14. PubMed 32929197.
Backbone
  Vector backbone: pCDF-1b
  Vector type: Bacterial Expression
Growth in bacteria
  Bacterial resistance: Spectinomycin, 50 μg/mL
  Growth temperature: 37°C
  Growth strain: DH5alpha
  Copy number: High Copy
Gene/Insert
  Gene/Insert name: PT7-Nt-rbcS-T1
  Species: A. thaliana (mustard weed); Nicotiana tabacum
  Promoter: rbcS-T1: T7, chaperones: T8
  Cloning method: Restriction Enzyme; 5′ cloning site Unknown (unknown if destroyed)
Terms and licenses: Academic/Nonprofit Terms; Industry Terms: Not Available to Industry
How to cite: pCDF-NtXNtT1R1AtR2NtB2 was a gift from Maureen Hanson (Addgene plasmid # 160885 ; http://n2t.net/addgene:160885 ; RRID:Addgene_160885)
