[The description below was written by a language model from this plasmid's Addgene catalogue record and the feature table of its GenBank file.]
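Description:
pCDF-NtXNtT1R1AtR2NtB2 is a 7,442 bp bacterial expression plasmid built on the pCDF-1b backbone for producing Rubisco assembly components in E. coli. It replicates from the CloDF13 (CDF) origin, which is compatible with other common origin classes, so it can be maintained alongside additional plasmids in the same cell. Selection is through the aadA gene (SmR), driven by the AmpR promoter and conferring spectinomycin/streptomycin resistance. The catalogue lists it as high copy. A lacI gene with its own promoter supplies lac repressor.

The payload is a set of five coding sequences: the Nicotiana tabacum Rubisco small subunit rbcS-T1, the tobacco chaperones rbcX, raf1 and bsd2, and Arabidopsis thaliana raf2. The plant open reading frames are not individually annotated in the feature table, so their order and boundaries can only be loosely inferred from the plasmid name. The table does show five T7 promoters, four of them followed by a lac operator. It also shows several T7 gene 10 ribosome binding sites and three T7 terminators, consistent with multiple separate IPTG-inducible transcription units that require a host supplying T7 RNA polymerase. The catalogue gives the chaperone promoter as "T8", which is probably a typographical error because only T7 promoters are annotated. Short T7 tag (gene 10 leader) segments and an S-Tag are also annotated, but the record does not say whether any of them is fused to an expressed protein.

No Rubisco large subunit is listed, so it would presumably have to be supplied from a compatible partner plasmid. The construct is used for recombinant assembly of tobacco Rubisco in E. coli, in work examining how small subunit identity influences enzyme kinetics.
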