LOCUS       Exported 7442 bp ds-DNA circular SYN 13-MAY-2021
DEFINITION  Expression of N. tabacum Rubisco small subunit (rbcS-T1), Rubisco
            chaperone protiens rbcX, raf1, bsd2 and A. thaliana Rubisco
            chaperone proteins raf2 in E. coli..
ACCESSION   .
VERSION     .
KEYWORDS    pCDF-NtXNtT1R1AtR2NtB2
SOURCE      synthetic DNA construct
  ORGANISM  synthetic DNA construct
REFERENCE   1 (bases 1 to 7442)
  AUTHORS   Lin MT, Stone WD, Chaudhar Vi, Hanson MR
  TITLE     Small subunits can determine enzyme kinetics of tobacco Rubisco
            expressed in Escherichia coli
  JOURNAL   Nat Plants
REFERENCE   2 (bases 1 to 7442)
  AUTHORS   .
  TITLE     Direct Submission
  JOURNAL   Exported May 13, 2021 from SnapGene Server 1.1.58
            http://www.snapgene.com
FEATURES             Location/Qualifiers
     source          1..7442
                     /organism="synthetic DNA construct"
                     /mol_type="other DNA"
     promoter        455..473
                     /label=T7 promoter
                     /note="promoter for bacteriophage T7 RNA polymerase"
     protein_bind    474..498
                     /label=lac operator
                     /bound_moiety="lac repressor encoded by lacI"
                     /note="The lac repressor binds to the lac operator to
                     inhibit transcription in E. coli. This inhibition can be
                     relieved by adding lactose or
                     isopropyl-beta-D-thiogalactopyranoside (IPTG)."
     promoter        1851..1869
                     /label=T7 promoter
                     /note="promoter for bacteriophage T7 RNA polymerase"
     protein_bind    1870..1894
                     /label=lac operator
                     /bound_moiety="lac repressor encoded by lacI"
                     /note="The lac repressor binds to the lac operator to
                     inhibit transcription in E. coli. This inhibition can be
                     relieved by adding lactose or
                     isopropyl-beta-D-thiogalactopyranoside (IPTG)."
     RBS             1909..1931
                     /note="efficient ribosome binding site from bacteriophage
                     T7 gene 10 (Olins and Rangwala, 1989)"
     CDS             2458..2487
                     /codon_start=1
                     /product="leader peptide from bacteriophage T7 gene 10"
                     /label=T7 tag (gene 10 leader)
                     /note="promotes efficient translation in E. coli"
                     /translation="ASMTGGQQMG"
     terminator      2555..2602
                     /label=T7 terminator
                     /note="transcription terminator for bacteriophage T7 RNA
                     polymerase"
     promoter        2769..2787
                     /label=T7 promoter
                     /note="promoter for bacteriophage T7 RNA polymerase"
     protein_bind    2788..2812
                     /label=lac operator
                     /bound_moiety="lac repressor encoded by lacI"
                     /note="The lac repressor binds to the lac operator to
                     inhibit transcription in E. coli. This inhibition can be
                     relieved by adding lactose or
                     isopropyl-beta-D-thiogalactopyranoside (IPTG)."
     RBS             2827..2849
                     /note="efficient ribosome binding site from bacteriophage
                     T7 gene 10 (Olins and Rangwala, 1989)"
     CDS             3103..3132
                     /codon_start=1
                     /product="leader peptide from bacteriophage T7 gene 10"
                     /label=T7 tag (gene 10 leader)
                     /note="promotes efficient translation in E. coli"
                     /translation="ASMTGGQQMG"
     terminator      3200..3247
                     /label=T7 terminator
                     /note="transcription terminator for bacteriophage T7 RNA
                     polymerase"
     CDS             3407..3451
                     /codon_start=1
                     /product="affinity and epitope tag derived from pancreatic
                     ribonuclease A"
                     /label=S-Tag
                     /translation="KETAAAKFERQHMDS"
     terminator      3503..3550
                     /label=T7 terminator
                     /note="transcription terminator for bacteriophage T7 RNA
                     polymerase"
     CDS             complement(3721..4512)
                     /codon_start=1
                     /gene="aadA"
                     /product="aminoglycoside adenylyltransferase (Murphy,
                     1985)"
                     /label=SmR
                     /note="confers resistance to spectinomycin and
                     streptomycin"
                     /translation="MREAVIAEVSTQLSEVVGVIERHLEPTLLAVHLYGSAVDGGLKPH
                     SDIDLLVTVTVRLDETTRRALINDLLETSASPGESEILRAVEVTIVVHDDIIPWRYPAK
                     RELQFGEWQRNDILAGIFEPATIDIDLAILLTKAREHSVALVGPAAEELFDPVPEQDLF
                     EALNETLTLWNSPPDWAGDERNVVLTLSRIWYSAVTGKIAPKDVAADWAMERLPAQYQP
                     VILEARQAYLGQEEDRLASRADQLEEFVHYVKGEITKVVGK"
     promoter        complement(4513..4604)
                     /gene="bla"
                     /label=AmpR promoter
     rep_origin      complement(4652..5390)
                     /direction=LEFT
                     /label=CloDF13 ori
                     /note="Plasmids containing the CloDF13 (CDF) origin of
                     replication can be propagated in E. coli cells that contain
                     additional plasmids with compatible origins."
     CDS             complement(5600..6682)
                     /codon_start=1
                     /gene="lacI"
                     /product="lac repressor"
                     /label=lacI
                     /note="The lac repressor binds to the lac operator to
                     inhibit transcription in E. coli. This inhibition can be
                     relieved by adding lactose or
                     isopropyl-beta-D-thiogalactopyranoside (IPTG)."
                     /translation="MKPVTLYDVAEYAGVSYQTVSRVVNQASHVSAKTREKVEAAMAEL
                     NYIPNRVAQQLAGKQSLLIGVATSSLALHAPSQIVAAIKSRADQLGASVVVSMVERSGV
                     EACKAAVHNLLAQRVSGLIINYPLDDQDAIAVEAACTNVPALFLDVSDQTPINSIIFSH
                     EDGTRLGVEHLVALGHQQIALLAGPLSSVSARLRLAGWHKYLTRNQIQPIAEREGDWSA
                     MSGFQQTMQMLNEGIVPTAMLVANDQMALGAMRAITESGLRVGADISVVGYDDTEDSSC
                     YIPPLTTIKQDFRLLGQTSVDRLLQLSQGQAVKGNQLLPVSLVKRKTTLAPNTQTASPR
                     ALADSLMQLARQVSRLESGQ"
     primer_bind     6644..6663
                     /label=LacI-R
                     /note="LacI, reverse primer"
     promoter        complement(6683..6760)
                     /gene="lacI"
                     /label=lacI promoter
     promoter        6806..6824
                     /label=T7 promoter
                     /note="promoter for bacteriophage T7 RNA polymerase"
     protein_bind    6825..6849
                     /label=lac operator
                     /bound_moiety="lac repressor encoded by lacI"
                     /note="The lac repressor binds to the lac operator to
                     inhibit transcription in E. coli. This inhibition can be
                     relieved by adding lactose or
                     isopropyl-beta-D-thiogalactopyranoside (IPTG)."
     promoter        7363..7381
                     /label=T7 promoter
                     /note="promoter for bacteriophage T7 RNA polymerase"
     RBS             7413..7435
                     /note="efficient ribosome binding site from bacteriophage
                     T7 gene 10 (Olins and Rangwala, 1989)"
ORIGIN
        1 atgcaggtat ggcccccata tggcaagaag aagtacgaaa ctctctcata ccttcccgat
       61 ttaagcgagg agcaattgct tagtgaaatt gagtaccttt tgaaaaatgg atgggttcct
      121 tgtttggaat tcgagactga gcgcggattt gtctaccgtg aaaacaacaa gtcaccagga
      181 tactatgacg gcagatactg gaccatgtgg aagctgccca tgtttgggtg cactgatgcc
      241 acccaagtgt tagctgaggt gggagaggcg aagaaggcat acccagaggc ctggatccgt
      301 atcattggat tcgacaacgt gcgtcaagtg cagtgcatca gtttcattgc ctacaagcct
      361 gaaggctact aatacttggc gcgcccagtg cggccgcata atgcttaagt cgaacagaaa
      421 gtaatcgtat tgtacacggc cgcataatcg aaattaatac gactcactat aggggaattg
      481 tgagcggata acaattcccc atcttagtat attagttaag tataagaagg agatatacat
      541 atgcaacaac tttatcagcc ttttagacct cctcctccac ctctcccacc caaattccgc
      601 aatcttgaca caaatgcaaa gctcgaagtt ctatctaatc gccttggtct ttggtatgaa
      661 tatgctcctt tgatacctta tttaacaagt gaagggttta ctccttcaac tcttgaggaa
      721 atcactggcc ttactggagt tgaacagaat cggttggttg ttgctgccca agttcgtgat
      781 actcttgttg agtctgctgc tttagatgaa gaaacgttgt cgtattttga atctggaggt
      841 gctgaattat tatatgaaat tcgtttgctt agtgctaggc aacgaactga tgcagcaaca
      901 tttttagtga agaatgggtt tgatgcaaaa caagctcaag atttagctag agcaattaaa
      961 gattatccgc gtagacgtgt ggattatggt tgggacaagt ttaatggtga ttctcctggt
     1021 gattgtttag cttttatgta ctttagatta gctcaagaat atgctgcggc agcttctgag
     1081 gatttgagga ggtcgtcaat ggagaaggca ttagaagttg ttgagtctga aagtgcgagg
     1141 aatttgcttg tgatggagct agaaggacgt gaggttgcta aggagagtgt acttgatgat
     1201 ggggtgacag tgcctttggt gagaatgaag ttaggggagg tagctgagtc tacgattgta
     1261 gtcgttttgc ctgtttgtaa ggcggaggga agggacgtgg aggtggaggc ggcgccgtgg
     1321 gaatgtggtg gcgtagggga ttttggtata gtggaggcgg agaaggattg gaggagatgg
     1381 gttgttttgc ccggatggca acctatcgcg gggttagaga gaggtggagt tgcagtgtcg
     1441 ttcaagagcg ggaacttttt gccgtggagg gagaagagta agtacaagca agagccggtt
     1501 ttggtagtgg cggatagggg aaggacagaa gtggcgtcgg aggacgggtt ttacttggtg
     1561 gttgatggtg gagacgggag caatgaggag ggattgaaag tggaaagagg gtcaacattg
     1621 aagaaaagag gggttgaaca gagcttagga attgtgctta tagtagttag gccaccaagg
     1681 tgggaagatg aagaacaatt aggtgaagaa gattgggatt aaagaccaag aagcttagct
     1741 ttctagactg caggtcggcg atataggcgc cagcaaccgc acctgtggcg ccggtgatgc
     1801 cggccacgat gcgtccggcg tagaggatcg agatctcgat cccgcgaaat taatacgact
     1861 cactataggg gaattgtgag cggataacaa ttcccctcta gaaataattt tgtttaactt
     1921 taagaaggag atatacatat gatgtctaat ctggcgcagg attttcttgg tgacttcgga
     1981 gctcgtgacc cttacccgga ggagatagcg agtcaattcg gagataaagt gttgggatgc
     2041 caaagcactg agcacaagat tttgatacca aacgcatctg ttttgtctct ctcccagctt
     2101 cagtgttccc ctgtttcgtc ttcacagcct cctttgtccg gcgatgatgc cagaactctc
     2161 ctccacaagg ttttgggatg gagtatagtg gataatgaag cgggtggtct gaaaataagg
     2221 tgtatgtgga aagtgaggga ttttgggtgc ggtgttgaac tcataaacag gatccataag
     2281 gttgctgaag cttctggtca ttacccttct cttcacttgg aaagtcctac ccaagttcga
     2341 gctgaactat ttacctcttc tatcggaggg ttgagcatga atgatttcat aatggcggct
     2401 aaaatagatg atatcaagac ttctgatctt tcccctagga aaagagcttg ggcgtgagct
     2461 agcatgactg gtggacagca aatgggtcgc ggatccggct gctaacaaag cccgaaagga
     2521 agctgagttg gctgctgcca ccgctgagca ataactagca taaccccttg gggcctctaa
     2581 acgggtcttg aggggttttt tgctgaaagg aggaactata tccggatatc ccgcaagagg
     2641 cccggcagta ccggcataac caagcactag tgtcggcgat ataggcgcca gcaaccgcac
     2701 ctgtggcgcc ggtgatgccg gccacgatgc gtccggcgta gaggatcgag atctcgatcc
     2761 cgcgaaatta atacgactca ctatagggga attgtgagcg gataacaatt cccctctaga
     2821 aataattttg tttaacttta agaaggagat atacatatga tggccactga cagtgataaa
     2881 gacacgaaag taaggagcat agtctgtcaa aattgtgatg gaaatggtgc agtgtcgtgc
     2941 tcacagtgca aaggctctgg ggttaactct gtagatcatt tcaacgggcg gttcaaagct
     3001 ggtggactat gttggttgtg cagaggtaaa aaagatgtgt tatgtggtga ctgcaatggt
     3061 gctggatttc ttggtggatt tatgagtacg ttcgatgagt aggctagcat gactggtgga
     3121 cagcaaatgg gtcgcagatc cggctgctaa caaagcccga aaggaagctg agttggctgc
     3181 tgccaccgct gagcaataac tagcataacc ccttggggcc tctaaacggg tcttgagggg
     3241 ttttttgctg aaaggaggaa ctatatccgg atatcccgca agaggcccgg cagtaccggc
     3301 ataaccaagc ggtaccagcg gtcaattgta gtggaggtgc tagcgcatgc ggaattggat
     3361 atcggccggc cacgcgatcg ctgacgtcgg taccctcgag tctggtaaag aaaccgctgc
     3421 tgcgaaattt gaacgccagc acatggactc gtctactagc gcagcttaat taacctaggc
     3481 tgctgccacc gctgagcaat aactagcata accccttggg gcctctaaac gggtcttgag
     3541 gggttttttg ctgaaacctc aggcatttga gaagcacacg gtcacactgc ttccggtagt
     3601 caataaaccg gtaaaccagc aatagacata agcggctatt taacgaccct gccctgaacc
     3661 gacgaccggg tcatcgtggc cggatcttgc ggcccctcgg cttgaacgaa ttgttagaca
     3721 ttatttgccg actaccttgg tgatctcgcc tttcacgtag tggacaaatt cttccaactg
     3781 atctgcgcgc gaggccaagc gatcttcttc ttgtccaaga taagcctgtc tagcttcaag
     3841 tatgacgggc tgatactggg ccggcaggcg ctccattgcc cagtcggcag cgacatcctt
     3901 cggcgcgatt ttgccggtta ctgcgctgta ccaaatgcgg gacaacgtaa gcactacatt
     3961 tcgctcatcg ccagcccagt cgggcggcga gttccatagc gttaaggttt catttagcgc
     4021 ctcaaataga tcctgttcag gaaccggatc aaagagttcc tccgccgctg gacctaccaa
     4081 ggcaacgcta tgttctcttg cttttgtcag caagatagcc agatcaatgt cgatcgtggc
     4141 tggctcgaag atacctgcaa gaatgtcatt gcgctgccat tctccaaatt gcagttcgcg
     4201 cttagctgga taacgccacg gaatgatgtc gtcgtgcaca acaatggtga cttctacagc
     4261 gcggagaatc tcgctctctc caggggaagc cgaagtttcc aaaaggtcgt tgatcaaagc
     4321 tcgccgcgtt gtttcatcaa gccttacggt caccgtaacc agcaaatcaa tatcactgtg
     4381 tggcttcagg ccgccatcca ctgcggagcc gtacaaatgt acggccagca acgtcggttc
     4441 gagatggcgc tcgatgacgc caactacctc tgatagttga gtcgatactt cggcgatcac
     4501 cgcttccctc atactcttcc tttttcaata ttattgaagc atttatcagg gttattgtct
     4561 catgagcgga tacatatttg aatgtattta gaaaaataaa caaatagcta gctcactcgg
     4621 tcgctacgct ccgggcgtga gactgcggcg ggcgctgcgg acacatacaa agttacccac
     4681 agattccgtg gataagcagg ggactaacat gtgaggcaaa acagcagggc cgcgccggtg
     4741 gcgtttttcc ataggctccg ccctcctgcc agagttcaca taaacagacg cttttccggt
     4801 gcatctgtgg gagccgtgag gctcaaccat gaatctgaca gtacgggcga aacccgacag
     4861 gacttaaaga tccccaccgt ttccggcggg tcgctccctc ttgcgctctc ctgttccgac
     4921 cctgccgttt accggatacc tgttccgcct ttctccctta cgggaagtgt ggcgctttct
     4981 catagctcac acactggtat ctcggctcgg tgtaggtcgt tcgctccaag ctgggctgta
     5041 agcaagaact ccccgttcag cccgactgct gcgccttatc cggtaactgt tcacttgagt
     5101 ccaacccgga aaagcacggt aaaacgccac tggcagcagc cattggtaac tgggagttcg
     5161 cagaggattt gtttagctaa acacgcggtt gctcttgaag tgtgcgccaa agtccggcta
     5221 cactggaagg acagatttgg ttgctgtgct ctgcgaaagc cagttaccac ggttaagcag
     5281 ttccccaact gacttaacct tcgatcaaac cacctcccca ggtggttttt tcgtttacag
     5341 ggcaaaagat tacgcgcaga aaaaaaggat ctcaagaaga tcctttgatc ttttctactg
     5401 aaccgctcta gatttcagtg caatttatct cttcaaatgt agcacctgaa gtcagcccca
     5461 tacgatataa gttgtaattc tcatgttagt catgccccgc gcccaccgga aggagctgac
     5521 tgggttgaag gctctcaagg gcatcggtcg agatcccggt gcctaatgag tgagctaact
     5581 tacattaatt gcgttgcgct cactgcccgc tttccagtcg ggaaacctgt cgtgccagct
     5641 gcattaatga atcggccaac gcgcggggag aggcggtttg cgtattgggc gccagggtgg
     5701 tttttctttt caccagtgag acgggcaaca gctgattgcc cttcaccgcc tggccctgag
     5761 agagttgcag caagcggtcc acgctggttt gccccagcag gcgaaaatcc tgtttgatgg
     5821 tggttaacgg cgggatataa catgagctgt cttcggtatc gtcgtatccc actaccgaga
     5881 tgtccgcacc aacgcgcagc ccggactcgg taatggcgcg cattgcgccc agcgccatct
     5941 gatcgttggc aaccagcatc gcagtgggaa cgatgccctc attcagcatt tgcatggttt
     6001 gttgaaaacc ggacatggca ctccagtcgc cttcccgttc cgctatcggc tgaatttgat
     6061 tgcgagtgag atatttatgc cagccagcca gacgcagacg cgccgagaca gaacttaatg
     6121 ggcccgctaa cagcgcgatt tgctggtgac ccaatgcgac cagatgctcc acgcccagtc
     6181 gcgtaccgtc ttcatgggag aaaataatac tgttgatggg tgtctggtca gagacatcaa
     6241 gaaataacgc cggaacatta gtgcaggcag cttccacagc aatggcatcc tggtcatcca
     6301 gcggatagtt aatgatcagc ccactgacgc gttgcgcgag aagattgtgc accgccgctt
     6361 tacaggcttc gacgccgctt cgttctacca tcgacaccac cacgctggca cccagttgat
     6421 cggcgcgaga tttaatcgcc gcgacaattt gcgacggcgc gtgcagggcc agactggagg
     6481 tggcaacgcc aatcagcaac gactgtttgc ccgccagttg ttgtgccacg cggttgggaa
     6541 tgtaattcag ctccgccatc gccgcttcca ctttttcccg cgttttcgca gaaacgtggc
     6601 tggcctggtt caccacgcgg gaaacggtct gataagagac accggcatac tctgcgacat
     6661 cgtataacgt tactggtttc acattcacca ccctgaattg actctcttcc gggcgctatc
     6721 atgccatacc gcgaaaggtt ttgcgccatt cgatggtgtc cgggatctcg acgctctccc
     6781 ttatgcgact cctgcattag gaaattaata cgactcacta taggggaatt gtgagcggat
     6841 aacaattccc ctgtagaaat aattttgttt aactttaata aggagatata ccatggcaaa
     6901 agcatttaag ggtaattaca agaatttaaa gaaggagaaa aagagtagga ggaatcttgt
     6961 ggttgtcagt gatttaggtg gacagtatga atatggcttt gatgatatca aaacgcaaat
     7021 tcttaactac ttcacattta aagcagtgag gactattttg aaccagctta atgaaatgga
     7081 ctctccacaa tatcaatggt tcaatgatta tgttacagta aataagctta gggatgggaa
     7141 gcgttttatt cgcaaccttg ctaaggagaa gcaagaactc gctgaaaaag tgatggtaac
     7201 acggctcagt ctgtatgcga aatggataaa aaaatgtgat cacgaggaga tctacaaccg
     7261 aatatctgat cagaatgtgg aagtgatgcg tgagcggctc atggaaactg tgatttggcc
     7321 atcagatgac acgaactcgg agagagttgg gtgaggcgcg cgtaatacga ctcactatag
     7381 ggagaccaca acggtttccc tctagaaata attttgttta actttaagaa ggagatataa
     7441 ct
//
